>Addgene plasmid #144219 | TFORF2720 | addgene full sequence | sequence record 404105 | Addgene NGS Result
TTAATGTAGTCTTATGCAATACTCTTGTAGTCTTGCAACATGGTAACGATGAGTTAGCAACATGCCTTAC
AAGGAGAGAAAAAGCACCGTGCATGCCGATTGGTGGAAGTAAGGTGGTACGATCGTGCCTTATTAGGAAG
GCAACAGACGGGTCTGACATGGATTGGACGAACCACTGAATTGCCGCATTGCAGAGATATTGTATTTAAG
TGCCTAGCTCGATACATAAACGGGTCTCTCTGGTTAGACCAGATCTGAGCCTGGGAGCTCTCTGGCTAAC
TAGGGAACCCACTGCTTAAGCCTCAATAAAGCTTGCCTTGAGTGCTTCAAGTAGTGTGTGCCCGTCTGTT
GTGTGACTCTGGTAACTAGAGATCCCTCAGACCCTTTTAGTCAGTGTGGAAAATCTCTAGCAGTGGCGCC
CGAACAGGGACTTGAAAGCGAAAGGGAAACCAGAGGAGCTCTCTCGACGCAGGACTCGGCTTGCTGAAGC
GCGCACGGCAAGAGGCGAGGGGCGGCGACTGGTGAGTACGCCAAAAATTTTGACTAGCGGAGGCTAGAAG
GAGAGAGATGGGTGCGAGAGCGTCAGTATTAAGCGGGGGAGAATTAGATCGCGATGGGAAAAAATTCGGT
TAAGGCCAGGGGGAAAGAAAAAATATAAATTAAAACATATAGTATGGGCAAGCAGGGAGCTAGAACGATT
CGCAGTTAATCCTGGCCTGTTAGAAACATCAGAAGGCTGTAGACAAATACTGGGACAGCTACAACCATCC
CTTCAGACAGGATCAGAAGAACTTAGATCATTATATAATACAGTAGCAACCCTCTATTGTGTGCATCAAA
GGATAGAGATAAAAGACACCAAGGAAGCTTTAGACAAGATAGAGGAAGAGCAAAACAAAAGTAAGACCAC
CGCACAGCAAGCGGCCGCTGATCTTCAGACCTGGAGGAGGAGATATGAGGGACAATTGGAGAAGTGAATT
ATATAAATATAAAGTAGTAAAAATTGAACCATTAGGAGTAGCACCCACCAAGGCAAAGAGAAGAGTGGTG
CAGAGAGAAAAAAGAGCAGTGGGAATAGGAGCTTTGTTCCTTGGGTTCTTGGGAGCAGCAGGAAGCACTA
TGGGCGCAGCGTCAATGACGCTGACGGTACAGGCCAGACAATTATTGTCTGGTATAGTGCAGCAGCAGAA
CAATTTGCTGAGGGCTATTGAGGCGCAACAGCATCTGTTGCAACTCACAGTCTGGGGCATCAAGCAGCTC
CAGGCAAGAATCCTGGCTGTGGAAAGATACCTAAAGGATCAACAGCTCCTGGGGATTTGGGGTTGCTCTG
GAAAACTCATTTGCACCACTGCTGTGCCTTGGAATGCTAGTTGGAGTAATAAATCTCTGGAACAGATTTG
GAATCACACGACCTGGATGGAGTGGGACAGAGAAATTAACAATTACACAAGCTTAATACACTCCTTAATT
GAAGAATCGCAAAACCAGCAAGAAAAGAATGAACAAGAATTATTGGAATTAGATAAATGGGCAAGTTTGT
GGAATTGGTTTAACATAACAAATTGGCTGTGGTATATAAAATTATTCATAATGATAGTAGGAGGCTTGGT
AGGTTTAAGAATAGTTTTTGCTGTACTTTCTATAGTGAATAGAGTTAGGCAGGGATATTCACCATTATCG
TTTCAGACCCACCTCCCAACCCCGAGGGGACCCATGCATTGCATCTCAATTAGTCAGCAACCAGGTGTGG
AAAGTCCCCAGGCTCCCCAGCAGGCAGAAGTATGCAAAGCATGCGTCTCAATTAGTCAGCAACCATAGTC
CCGCCCCTAACTCCGCCCATCCCGCCCCTAACTCCGCCCAGTTCCGCCCATTCTCCGCCCCATGGCTGAC
TAATTTTTTTTATTTATGCAGAGGCCGAGGCCGCCTCGGCCTCTGAGCTATTCCAGAAGTAGTGAGGAGG
CTTTTTTGGAGGCCTAGGCTTTTGCAAAAAGCTTTCTAGAGGTACCACCGGAGCTTACCATGACCGAGTA
CAAGCCCACGGTGCGCCTCGCCACCCGCGACGACGTCCCCAGGGCCGTACGCACCCTCGCCGCCGCGTTC
GCCGACTACCCCGCCACGCGCCACACCGTCGATCCGGACCGCCACATCGAGCGGGTCACCGAGCTGCAAG
AACTCTTCCTCACGCGCGTCGGGCTCGACATCGGCAAGGTGTGGGTCGCGGACGACGGCGCCGCCGTGGC
GGTCTGGACCACGCCGGAGAGCGTCGAAGCGGGGGCGGTGTTCGCCGAGATCGGCCCGCGCATGGCCGAG
TTGAGCGGTTCCCGGCTGGCCGCGCAGCAACAGATGGAAGGCCTCCTGGCGCCGCACCGGCCCAAGGAGC
CCGCGTGGTTCCTGGCCACCGTCGGCGTCTCGCCCGACCACCAGGGCAAGGGTCTGGGCAGCGCCGTCGT
GCTCCCCGGAGTGGAGGCGGCCGAGCGCGCCGGGGTGCCCGCCTTCCTGGAGACCTCCGCGCCCCGCAAC
CTCCCCTTCTACGAGCGGCTCGGCTTCACCGTCACCGCCGACGTCGAGGTGCCCGAAGGACCGCGCACCT
GGTGCATGACCCGCAAGCCCGGTGCCAGTTAACGAATTCTAGATCTTGAGACAAATGGCAGTATTCATCC
ACAATTTTAAAAGAAAAGGGGGGATTGGGGGGTACAGTGCAGGGGAAAGAATAGTAGACATAATAGCAAC
AGACATACAAACTAAAGAATTACAAAAACAAATTACAAAAATTCAAAATTTTCGGGTTTATTACAGGGAC
AGCAGAGATCCACTTTGGCGCCGGCTCGAGGCCTGCAGGTGCAAAGATGGATAAAGTTTTAAACAGAGAG
GAATCTTTGCAGCTAATGGACCTTCTAGGTCTTGAAAGGAGTGGGAATTGGCTCCGGTGCCCGTCAGTGG
GCAGAGCGCACATCGCCCACAGTCCCCGAGAAGTTGGGGGGAGGGGTCGGCAATTGAACCGGTGCCTAGA
GAAGGTGGCGCGGGGTAAACTGGGAAAGTGATGTCGTGTACTGGCTCCGCCTTTTTCCCGAGGGTGGGGG
AGAACCGTATATAAGTGCAGTAGTCGCCGTGAACGTTCTTTTTCGCAACGGGTTTGCCGCCAGAACACAG
GTAAGTGCCGTGTGTGGTTCCCGCGGGCCTGGCCTCTTTACGGGTTATGGCCCTTGCGTGCCTTGAATTA
CTTCCACCTGGCTGCAGTACGTGATTCTTGATCCCGAGCTTCGGGTTGGAAGTGGGTGGGAGAGTTCGAG
GCCTTGCGCTTAAGGAGCCCCTTCGCCTCGTGCTTGAGTTGAGGCCTGGCCTGGGCGCTGGGGCCGCCGC
GTGCGAATCTGGTGGCACCTTCGCGCCTGTCTCGCTGCTTTCGATAAGTCTCTAGCCATTTAAAATTTTT
GATGACCTGCTGCGACGCTTTTTTTCTGGCAAGATAGTCTTGTAAATGCGGGCCAAGATCTGCACACTGG
TATTTCGGTTTTTGGGGCCGCGGGCGGCGACGGGGCCCGTGCGTCCCAGCGCACATGTTCGGCGAGGCGG
GGCCTGCGAGCGCGGCCACCGAGAATCGGACGGGGGTAGTCTCAAGCTGGCCGGCCTGCTCTGGTGCCTG
GCCTCGCGCCGCCGTGTATCGCCCCGCCCTGGGCGGCAAGGCTGGCCCGGTCGGCACCAGTTGCGTGAGC
GGAAAGATGGCCGCTTCCCGGCCCTGCTGCAGGGAGCTCAAAATGGAGGACGCGGCGCTCGGGAGAGCGG
GCGGGTGAGTCACCCACACAAAGGAAAAGGGCCTTTCCGTCCTCAGCCGTCGCTTCATGTGACTCCACGG
AGTACCGGGCGCCGTCCAGGCACCTCGATTAGTTCTCGAGCTTTTGGAGTACGTCGTCTTTAGGTTGGGG
GGAGGGGTTTTATGCGATGGAGTTTCCCCACACTGAGTGGGTGGAGACTGAAGTTAGGCCAGCTTGGCAC
TTGATGTAATTCTCCTTGGAATTTGCCCTTTTTGAGTTTGGATCTTGGTTCATTCTCAAGCCTCAGACAG
TGGTTCAAAGTTTTTTTCTTCCATTTCAGGTGTCGTGAGGCTAGCACCGCCACCATGCTGGAGGAAGGAG
TACTGCCTTCCCCAGGCCCTGCCCTTCCCCAAGAGGAAAACACAGGAGAGGAAGGAATGGCTGCTGGTCT
CCTCACAGCTGGGCCCCGGGGATCCACATTCTTCAGCAGTGTGACGGTAGCTTTTGCACAGGAAAGGTGG
AGGTGCCTCGTGTCTACTCCACGGGACAGGTTCAAGGAGGGGATACCAGGAAAGTCCAGGAGCCTTGTCC
TACTAGGACTTCCAGTTTCCCAGCCTGGCATGAACTCCCAGTTGGAACAAAGGGAAGGCGCATGGATGCT
GGAGGGCGAAGACCTGCGAAGTCCCTCTCCAGGCTGGAAGATTATATCTGGATCACCACCAGAGCAAGCC
CTTTCTGAAGCTTCATTCCAAGACCCATGTGTAGAGATGCCCCCTGGGGATTCAGACCACGGGACCAGTG
ACCTTGAGAAGAGCTTCAATCTGAGACCAGTCCTCTCTCCGCAACAGAGAGTGCCCGTGGAAGCGAGACC
TCGCAAATGTGAGACACACACCGAGAGCTTCAAGAACTCGGAAATCCTGAAACCTCACAGAGCAAAACCA
TATGCATGTAATGAATGTGGCAAAGCCTTCAGTTACTGTTCTTCCCTTTCTCAGCATCAGAAGAGCCACA
CTGGAGAGAAGCCCTATGAGTGCAGTGAATGTGGGAAGGCCTTCAGCCAGAGCTCATCTCTCATTCAGCA
CCAGAGGATTCACACTGGAGAGAAGCCTTACAAGTGCAGTGAATGTGGAAGAGCCTTCAGCCAGAACGCC
AACCTCACCAAACACCAGCGAACCCACACCGGAGAGAAGCCCTACAGATGCAGCGAGTGTGAGAAAGCCT
TCAGTGACTGCTCAGCTCTTGTTCAGCATCAGAGAATTCATACCGGAGAGAAGCCCTACGAATGCAGCGA
CTGTGGGAAGGCCTTCCGTCACAGTGCAAACCTCACGAACCATCAGAGGACTCACACCGGGGAGAAGCCC
TACAAGTGCAGCGAGTGTGGGAAGGCCTTCAGTTACTGCGCAGCGTTCATTCAGCACCAGAGGATTCACA
CCGGGGAGAAGCCCTACAGATGTGCCGCGTGTGGGAAGGCCTTCAGCCAGAGTGCAAACCTCACAAACCA
TCAGAGGACTCACACTGGGGAGAAACCCTACAAGTGCAGCGAGTGTGGGAAGGCCTTCAGCCAGAGTACC
AATCTCATAATCCACCAAAAGACCCACACCGGGGAGAAGCCATATAAATGTAATGAATGTGGGAAATTCT
TCAGTGAGAGCTCAGCCCTCATTCGGCATCATATAATCCACACCGGAGAAAAACCTTATGAGTGTAATGA
GTGTGGTAAAGCGTTTAACCAGAGCTCATCCCTTAGTCAGCATCAGAGAATCCACACAGGCGTGAAACCC
TACGAATGCAGCGAGTGTGGGAAGGCCTTCCGGTGCAGCTCTGCCTTCGTTAGACATCAGAGACTCCACG
CCGGAGAGTAGTAATGAACTAGTCCGTAACTTGAAAGTATTTCGATTTCTTGGCTTTATATATCTTGTGG
AAAGGACGAAAGAAACGACACCGACCCAACGGAACGCGTTAAGTCGACAATCAACCTCTGGATTACAAAA
TTTGTGAAAGATTGACTGGTATTCTTAACTATGTTGCTCCTTTTACGCTATGTGGATACGCTGCTTTAAT
GCCTTTGTATCATGCTATTGCTTCCCGTATGGCTTTCATTTTCTCCTCCTTGTATAAATCCTGGTTGCTG
TCTCTTTATGAGGAGTTGTGGCCCGTTGTCAGGCAACGTGGCGTGGTGTGCACTGTGTTTGCTGACGCAA
CCCCCACTGGTTGGGGCATTGCCACCACCTGTCAGCTCCTTTCCGGGACTTTCGCTTTCCCCCTCCCTAT
TGCCACGGCGGAACTCATCGCCGCCTGCCTTGCCCGCTGCTGGACAGGGGCTCGGCTGTTGGGCACTGAC
AATTCCGTGGTGTTGTCGGGGAAATCATCGTCCTTTCCTTGGCTGCTCGCCTGTGTTGCCACCTGGATTC
TGCGCGGGACGTCCTTCTGCTACGTCCCTTCGGCCCTCAATCCAGCGGACCTTCCTTCCCGCGGCCTGCT
GCCGGCTCTGCGGCCTCTTCCGCGTCTTCGCCTTCGCCCTCAGACGAGTCGGATCTCCCTTTGGGCCGCC
TCCCCGCGTCGACTTTAAGACCAATGACTTACAAGGCAGCTGTAGATCTTAGCCACTTTTTAAAAGAAAA
GGGGGGACTGGAAGGGCTAATTCACTCCCAACGAAGACAAGATCTGCTTTTTGCTTGTACTGGGTCTCTC
TGGTTAGACCAGATCTGAGCCTGGGAGCTCTCTGGCTAACTAGGGAACCCACTGCTTAAGCCTCAATAAA
GCTTGCCTTGAGTGCTTCAAGTAGTGTGTGCCCGTCTGTTGTGTGACTCTGGTAACTAGAGATCCCTCAG
ACCCTTTTAGTCAGTGTGGAAAATCTCTAGCAGTACGTATAGTAGTTCATGTCATCTTATTATTCAGTAT
TTATAACTTGCAAAGAAATGAATATCAGAGAGTGAGAGGAACTTGTTTATTGCAGCTTATAATGGTTACA
AATAAAGCAATAGCATCACAAATTTCACAAATAAAGCATTTTTTTCACTGCATTCTAGTTGTGGTTTGTC
CAAACTCATCAATGTATCTTATCATGTCTGGCTCTAGCTATCCCGCCCCTAACTCCGCCCATCCCGCCCC
TAACTCCGCCCAGTTCCGCCCATTCTCCGCCCCATGGCTGACTAATTTTTTTTATTTATGCAGAGGCCGA
GGCCGCCTCGGCCTCTGAGCTATTCCAGAAGTAGTGAGGAGGCTTTTTTGGAGGCCTAGGGACGTACCCA
ATTCGCCCTATAGTGAGTCGTATTACGCGCGCTCACTGGCCGTCGTTTTACAACGTCGTGACTGGGAAAA
CCCTGGCGTTACCCAACTTAATCGCCTTGCAGCACATCCCCCTTTCGCCAGCTGGCGTAATAGCGAAGAG
GCCCGCACCGATCGCCCTTCCCAACAGTTGCGCAGCCTGAATGGCGAATGGG
[124 nt withheld, positions 7193-7316]
C
[91 nt withheld, positions 7318-7408]
A
[49 nt withheld, positions 7410-7458]
CCTTTGACGTTGGAGTCCACGTTCTTT
[37 nt withheld, positions 7486-7522]
ACCCTATCTCGGTCTATTCTTTTGATTTATAAGGGATTTTGCCGATTTCGGCCTATTGGTTAAAAAATGA
GCTGATTTAACAAAAATTTAACGCGAATTTTAACAAAATATTAACGCTTACAATTTAGGTGGCACTTTTC
GGGGAAATGTGCGCGGAACCCCTATTTGTTTATTTTTCTAAATACATTCAAATATGTATCCGCTCATGAG
ACAATAACCCTGATAAATGCTTCAATAATATTGAAAAAGGAAGAGTATGAGTATTCAACATTTCCGTGTC
GCCCTTATTCCCTTTTTTGCGGCATTTTGCCTTCCTGTTTTTGCTCACCCAGAAACGCTGGTGAAAGTAA
AAGATGCTGAAGATCAGTTGGGTGCACGAGTGGGTTACATCGAACTGGATCTCAACAGCGGTAAGATCCT
TGAGAGTTTTCGCCCCGAAGAACGTTTTCCAATGATGAGCACTTTTAAAGTTCTGCTATGTGGCGCGGTA
TTATCCCGTATTGACGCCGGGCAAGAGCAACTCGGTCGCCGCATACACTATTCTCAGAATGACTTGGTTG
AGTACTCACCAGTCACAGAAAAGCATCTTACGGATGGCATGACAGTAAGAGAATTATGCAGTGCTGCCAT
AACCATGAGTGATAACACTGCGGCCAACTTACTTCTGACAACGATCGGAGGACCGAAGGAGCTAACCGCT
TTTTTGCACAACATGGGGGATCATGTAACTCGCCTTGATCGTTGGGAACCGGAGCTGAATGAAGCCATAC
CAAACGACGAGCGTGACACCACGATGCCTGTAGCAATGGCAACAACGTTGCGCAAACTATTAACTGGCGA
ACTACTTACTCTAGCTTCCCGGCAACAATTAATAGACTGGATGGAGGCGGATAAAGTTGCAGGACCACTT
CTGCGCTCGGCCCTTCCGGCTGGCTGGTTTATTGCTGATAAATCTGGAGCCGGTGAGCGTGGGTCTCGCG
GTATCATTGCAGCACTGGGGCCAGATGGTAAGCCCTCCCGTATCGTAGTTATCTACACGACGGGGAGTCA
GGCAACTATGGATGAACGAAATAGACAGATCGCTGAGATAGGTGCCTCACTGATTAAGCATTGGTAACTG
TCAGACCAAGTTTACTCATATATACTTTAGATTGATTTAAAACTTCATTTTTAATTTAAAAGGATCTAGG
TGAAGATCCTTTTTGATAATCTCATGACCAAAATCCCTTAACGTGAGTTTTCGTTCCACTGAGCGTCAGA
CCCCGTAGAAAAGATCAAAGGATCTTCTTGAGATCCTTTTTTTCTGCGCGTAATCTGCTGCTTGCAAACA
AAAAAACCACCGCTACCAGCGGTGGTTTGTTTGCCGGATCAAGAGCTACCAACTCTTTTTCCGAAGGTAA
CTGGCTTCAGCAGAGCGCAGATACCAAATACTGTTCTTCTAGTGTAGCCGTAGTTAGGCCACCACTTCAA
GAACTCTGTAGCACCGCCTACATACCTCGCTCTGCTAATCCTGTTACCAGTGGCTGCTGCCAGTGGCGAT
AAGTCGTGTCTTACCGGGTTGGACTCAAGACGATAGTTACCGGATAAGGCGCAGCGGTCGGGCTGAACGG
GGGGTTCGTGCACACAGCCCAGCTTGGAGCGAACGACCTACACCGAACTGAGATACCTACAGCGTGAGCT
ATGAGAAAGCGCCACGCTTCCCGAAGGGAGAAAGGCGGACAGGTATCCGGTAAGCGGCAGGGTCGGAACA
GGAGAGCGCACGAGGGAGCTTCCAGGGGGAAACGCCTGGTATCTTTATAGTCCTGTCGGGTTTCGCCACC
TCTGACTTGAGCGTCGATTTTTGTGATGCTCGTCAGGGGGGCGGAGCCTATGGAAAAACGCCAGCAACGC
GGCCTTTTTACGGTTCCTGGCCTTTTGCTGGCCTTTTGCTCACATGTTCTTTCCTGCGTTATCCCCTGAT
TCTGTGGATAACCGTATTACCGCCTTTGAGTGAGCTGATACCGCTCGCCGCAGCCGAACGACCGAGCGCA
GCGAGTCAGTGAGCGAGGAAGCGGAAGAGCGCCCAATACGCAAACCGCCTCTCCCCGCGCGTTGGCCGAT
TCATTAATGCAGCTGGCACGACAGGTTTCCCGACTGGAAAGCGGGCAGTGAGCGCAACGCAATTAATGTG
AGTTAGCTCACTCATTAGGCACCCCAGGCTTTACACTTTATGCTTCCGGCTCGTATGTTGTGTGGAATTG
TGAGCGGATAACAATTTCACACAGGAAACAGCTATGACCATGATTACGCCAAGCGCGCAATTAACCCTCA
CTAAAGGGAACAAAAGCTGGAGCTGCAAGC
Features (pLannotate 1.2.2; 32 found; start..end, strand, type, name):
      5..231     +  promoter       RSV promoter: Rous sarcoma virus enhancer/promoter
    232..412     +  LTR            5' LTR (truncated): truncated 5' long terminal repeat (LTR) from HIV-1
    459..584     +  misc_feature   HIV-1 Ψ: packaging signal of human immunodeficiency virus type 1
    568..931     +  CDS            HIV-1 gag (fragment): gag protein from human immunodeficiency virus 1; gag
   1077..1310    +  misc_feature   RRE: The Rev response element (RRE) of HIV-1 allows for Rev-dependent mRNA export from the nucleus to the cytoplasm.
   1687..1713    +  CDS            Rev (fragment): human immunodeficiency virus 1 (HIV-1) Rev protein; rev; enhances nuclear export of unspliced and incompletely spliced viral mRNAs
   1720..1743    +  promoter       SV40 promoter (fragment): SV40 early promoter
   1744..1815    +  promoter       SV40 promoter (fragment): SV40 enhancer and early promoter
   1839..1974    +  rep_origin     SV40 ori: SV40 origin of replication
   2020..2616    +  CDS            PuroR (fragment): puromycin N-acetyltransferase; pac from Streptomyces; confers resistance to puromycin
   2665..2782    +  misc_feature   cPPT/CTS: central polypurine tract and central termination sequence of HIV-1
   2847..2913    +  CDS            small t antigen (fragment): SV40 (simian virus 40) small t antigen
   2920..4098    +  promoter       EF-1α promoter: strong constitutive promoter for human elongation factor EF-1α
   4115..4768    +  CDS            ZNF79 (fragment): ZNF79_HUMAN - Experimental evidence at protein level: Swiss-Prot protein existence level 1. May be involved in transcriptional regulation. From Homo sapiens (Human).
   4920..4943    +  CDS            CCR5TC (fragment): zinc-finger domain from the CCR5-224 (+) zinc-finger nuclease that recognizes the left half-site target sequence in the human CCR5 gene (Perez et al., 2008; Gross et al., 2013)
   5624..5677    +  promoter       U6 promoter (fragment): RNA polymerase III promoter for human U6 snRNA
   5719..6307    +  misc_feature   WPRE: woodchuck hepatitis virus posttranscriptional regulatory element
   6358..6377    +  misc_feature   cPPT/CTS (fragment): central polypurine tract and central termination sequence of HIV-1
   6379..6612    +  LTR            3' LTR (ΔU3): self-inactivating 3' long terminal repeat (LTR) from HIV-1
   6690..6811    +  polyA_signal   SV40 poly(A) signal: SV40 polyadenylation signal
   6851..6986    +  rep_origin     SV40 ori: SV40 origin of replication
   7007..7025    -  promoter       T7 promoter: promoter for bacteriophage T7 RNA polymerase
   7033..7188    +  CDS            lacZα (fragment): LacZα fragment of β-galactosidase; lacZ fragment
   7193..7621    +  rep_origin     f1 ori (sequence partly withheld): f1 bacteriophage origin of replication; arrow indicates direction of (+) strand synthesis
   7674..7778    +  promoter       AmpR promoter: bla
   7779..8639    +  CDS            AmpR: β-lactamase; bla; confers resistance to ampicillin, carbenicillin, and related antibiotics
   8810..9398    +  rep_origin     ori: high-copy-number ColE1/pMB1/pBR322/pUC origin of replication
   9581..9673    +  CDS            lacI (fragment): lac repressor; lacI; The lac repressor binds to the lac operator to inhibit transcription in E. coli. This inhibition can be relieved by adding lactose or isopropyl-β-D-thiogalactopyranoside (IPTG).
   9686..9707    +  protein_bind   CAP binding site: CAP binding activates transcription in the presence of cAMP. E. coli catabolite activator protein
   9722..9752    +  promoter       lac promoter: promoter for the E. coli lac operon
   9760..9776    +  protein_bind   lac operator: The lac repressor binds to the lac operator to inhibit transcription in E. coli. This inhibition can be relieved by adding lactose or isopropyl-β-D-thiogalactopyranoside (IPTG). lac repressor encoded by lacI
   9821..9839    +  promoter       T3 promoter: promoter for bacteriophage T3 RNA polymerase
