[The description below was written by a language model from this plasmid's Addgene catalogue record and pLannotate feature annotations shown in this document.]
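Description:
TFORF2720 is a third-generation-style, self-inactivating HIV-1 lentiviral expression plasmid built on the pLX_TRC317 backbone. It carries the human zinc-finger transcription factor ZNF79 as a synthesized open reading frame of about 1.6 kb, bringing the sequenced plasmid to roughly 9.9 kb. In bacteria it is maintained through a high-copy ColE1/pUC-type origin and selected with ampicillin via the β-lactamase gene. An f1 origin and remnants of a lac/lacZα cloning region flanked by T7 and T3 promoters are also present in the backbone. The depositor notes that recombination can occur, as is common for LTR-containing plasmids.

The viral genome is transcribed from an RSV promoter fused to a truncated 5' LTR. It includes the Ψ packaging signal with a partial gag sequence, the Rev response element for nuclear export of the full-length RNA, a cPPT/CTS element, WPRE to enhance transcript expression, and a ΔU3 3' LTR that inactivates LTR promoter activity after integration. An SV40 polyadenylation signal lies downstream. Within this genome, an SV40 early promoter drives puromycin N-acetyltransferase for selection of transduced mammalian cells, and the strong constitutive EF-1α promoter drives ZNF79. The automated annotation labels only part of the ORF as ZNF79. The short CCR5 zinc-finger and U6 promoter fragment matches nearby are probably incidental similarities rather than functional parts.

According to the record, each plasmid in this collection carries a unique 24-bp barcode, although the barcode is not annotated in the feature table. The barcode allows the overexpressed transcription factor to be identified in pooled screens, such as those examining directed cell differentiation.
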