Addgene plasmid #144219: TFORF2720
Purpose: Lentiviral vector for overexpressing transcription factor ORFs with unique 24-bp barcodes. Barcodes facilitate identification of transcription factors in pooled screens.
Depositing lab: Feng Zhang. Depositing organization: Broad Institute. Publication: A transcription factor atlas of directed differentiation. Joung J, Ma S, Tay T, Geiger-Schuller KR, Kirchgatterer PC, Verdine VK, Guo B, Arias-Garcia MA, Allen WE, Singh A, Kuksenko O, Abudayyeh OO, Gootenberg JS, Fu Z, Macrae RK, Buenrostro JD, Regev A, Zhang F. Cell. 2023 Jan 5;186(1):209-229.e26. doi: 10.1016/j.cell.2022.11.026. PubMed 36608654.
Backbone
  Vector backbone: pLX_TRC317
  Backbone manufacturer: Broad Institute Genetic Perturbation Platform
  Backbone size w/o insert (bp): 8264
  Vector type: Mammalian Expression, Lentiviral
  Selectable markers: Puromycin
Growth in bacteria
  Bacterial resistance: Ampicillin, 100 μg/mL
  Growth temperature: 37°C
  Growth strain: NEB Stable
  Copy number: High Copy
Gene/Insert
  Gene/Insert name: ZNF79
  Species: H. sapiens (human)
  Insert size (bp): 1598
  Entrez Gene: ZNF79 (a.k.a. pT7)
  Promoter: EF1a
  Cloning method: Unknown
  Sequencing primers: 5′ GGGTGGAGACTGAAGTTAGGCCAG; 3′ CACATAGCGTAAAAGGAGCAACATAG
Terms and licenses: Academic/Nonprofit Terms; Industry Terms: Not Available to Industry
Depositor comments: NM_007135,ENST00000342483 . The transcription factor ORF portion of this plasmid was synthesized by Genewiz. Please test multiple small colonies in case of plasmid recombination. To make this collection available in a timely manner, a portion of this collection was not fully sequenced by Addgene. If an Addgene verified full plasmid sequence is not available, please contact us prior to placing an order to request the full sequence.
How to cite: TFORF2720 was a gift from Feng Zhang (Addgene plasmid # 144219 ; http://n2t.net/addgene:144219 ; RRID:Addgene_144219)
