>Addgene plasmid #144219 | TFORF2720 | depositor partial sequence | sequence record 284772 | Insert
ACCGCCACCATGCTGGAGGAAGGAGTACTGCCTTCCCCAGGCCCTGCCCTTCCCCAAGAGGAAAACACAG
GAGAGGAAGGAATGGCTGCTGGTCTCCTCACAGCTGGGCCCCGGGGATCCACATTCTTCAGCAGTGTGAC
GGTAGCTTTTGCACAGGAAAGGTGGAGGTGCCTCGTGTCTACTCCACGGGACAGGTTCAAGGAGGGGATA
CCAGGAAAGTCCAGGAGCCTTGTCCTACTAGGACTTCCAGTTTCCCAGCCTGGCATGAACTCCCAGTTGG
AACAAAGGGAAGGCGCATGGATGCTGGAGGGCGAAGACCTGCGAAGTCCCTCTCCAGGCTGGAAGATTAT
ATCTGGATCACCACCAGAGCAAGCCCTTTCTGAAGCTTCATTCCAAGACCCATGTGTAGAGATGCCCCCT
GGGGATTCAGACCACGGGACCAGTGACCTTGAGAAGAGCTTCAATCTGAGACCAGTCCTCTCTCCGCAAC
AGAGAGTGCCCGTGGAAGCGAGACCTCGCAAATGTGAGACACACACCGAGAGCTTCAAGAACTCGGAAAT
CCTGAAACCTCACAGAGCAAAACCATATGCATGTAATGAATGTGGCAAAGCCTTCAGTTACTGTTCTTCC
CTTTCTCAGCATCAGAAGAGCCACACTGGAGAGAAGCCCTATGAGTGCAGTGAATGTGGGAAGGCCTTCA
GCCAGAGCTCATCTCTCATTCAGCACCAGAGGATTCACACTGGAGAGAAGCCTTACAAGTGCAGTGAATG
TGGAAGAGCCTTCAGCCAGAACGCCAACCTCACCAAACACCAGCGAACCCACACCGGAGAGAAGCCCTAC
AGATGCAGCGAGTGTGAGAAAGCCTTCAGTGACTGCTCAGCTCTTGTTCAGCATCAGAGAATTCATACCG
GAGAGAAGCCCTACGAATGCAGCGACTGTGGGAAGGCCTTCCGTCACAGTGCAAACCTCACGAACCATCA
GAGGACTCACACCGGGGAGAAGCCCTACAAGTGCAGCGAGTGTGGGAAGGCCTTCAGTTACTGCGCAGCG
TTCATTCAGCACCAGAGGATTCACACCGGGGAGAAGCCCTACAGATGTGCCGCGTGTGGGAAGGCCTTCA
GCCAGAGTGCAAACCTCACAAACCATCAGAGGACTCACACTGGGGAGAAACCCTACAAGTGCAGCGAGTG
TGGGAAGGCCTTCAGCCAGAGTACCAATCTCATAATCCACCAAAAGACCCACACCGGGGAGAAGCCATAT
AAATGTAATGAATGTGGGAAATTCTTCAGTGAGAGCTCAGCCCTCATTCGGCATCATATAATCCACACCG
GAGAAAAACCTTATGAGTGTAATGAGTGTGGTAAAGCGTTTAACCAGAGCTCATCCCTTAGTCAGCATCA
GAGAATCCACACAGGCGTGAAACCCTACGAATGCAGCGAGTGTGGGAAGGCCTTCCGGTGCAGCTCTGCC
TTCGTTAGACATCAGAGACTCCACGCCGGAGAGTAGTAATGAACTAGTCCGTAACTTGAAAGTATTTCGA
TTTCTTGGCTTTATATATCTTGTGGAAAGGACGAAAGAAACGACACCGACCCAACGGA
