>Addgene plasmid #144219 | TFORF2720 | depositor partial sequence | sequence record 284773 | Barcode
AAGAAACGACACCGACCCAACGGA
